>Addgene plasmid #35625 | pAAV-Ptet-RFP-shR-rtTA | addgene full sequence | sequence record 449339 | Addgene NGS Result
TAACCCGCCATGCTACTTATCTACGTAGCCATGCTCTAGGTACCCGAGTTTACTCCCTATCAGTGATAGA
GAACGATGTCGAGTTTACTCCCTATCAGTGATAGAGAACGTATGTCGAGTTTACTCCCTATCAGTGATAG
AGAACGTATGTCGAGTTTACTCCCTATCAGTGATAGAGAACGTATGTCGAGTTTATCCCTATCAGTGATA
GAGAACGTATGTCGAGTTTACTCCCTATCAGTGATAGAGAACGTATGTCGAGGTAGGCGTGTACGGTGGG
AGGCCTATATAAGCAGAGCTCGTTTAGTGAACCGTCAGATCGCACCGGTCGCCACCATGAGCGAGCTGAT
CAAGGAGAACATGCACATGAAGCTGTACATGGAGGGCACCGTGAACAACCACCACTTCAAGTGCACATCC
GAGGGCGAAGGCAAGCCCTACGAGGGCACCCAGACCATGAAGATCAAGGTGGTCGAGGGCGGCCCTCTCC
CCTTCGCCTTCGACATCCTGGCTACCAGCTTCATGTACGGCAGCAAAGCCTTCATCAACCACACCCAGGG
CATCCCCGACTTCTTTAAGCAGTCCTTCCCTGAGGGCTTCACATGGGAGAGAATCACCACATACGAAGAC
GGGGGCGTGCTGACCGCTACCCAGGACACCAGCTTCCAGAACGGCTGCATCATCTACAACGTCAAGATCA
ACGGGGTGAACTTCCCATCCAACGGCCCTGTGATGCAGAAGAAAACACGCGGCTGGGAGGCCAACACCGA
GATGCTGTACCCCGCTGACGGCGGCCTGAGAGGCCACAGCCAGATGGCCCTGAAGCTCGTGGGCGGGGGC
TACCTGCACTGCTCCTTCAAGACCACATACAGATCCAAGAAACCCGCTAAGAACCTCAAGATGCCCGGCT
TCCACTTCGTGGACCACAGACTGGAAAGAATCAAGGAGGCCGACAAAGAGACCTACGTCGAGCAGCACGA
GATGGCTGTGGCCAAGTACTGCGACCTCCCTAGCAAACTGGGGCACAGATAATCGATAGTTTGTTTGAAT
GAGGCTTCAGTACTTTACAGAATCGTTGCCTGCACATCTTGGAAACACTTGCTGGGATTACTTCTTCAGG
TTAACCCAACAGAAGGCTCGAGGTATATTGCTGTTGACAGTGAGCGTGAAGAGCCACAGTGTGGAAGATC
TGCCCTTTCTTCAAAGGAGTGGGCTATGCTGTGATCCTCATTGCCCTCTATGTCGGCTTTTACTACAATG
TCATCATCGCCTGGTCACTCTACTACCTCTTTGCAAGCTTCACCTTGAACCTGCCCTGGACCAACTGCGG
ACACTCCTGGAACAGCCCCAACTGTACGGACCCCAAACTCCTCAACGCCTCGGTGCTGGGTGACCATACC
AAATACTCCAAATACAAGTTCACACCAGCTGCGGAGTTTTATGAACGCGGAGTCCTGCACTTGCACGAGA
GCAGTGGGATCCATGACATCGGCCTGCCTCAATGGCAGCTGCTGCTCTGCCTGATGGTCGTCATCGTTGT
CTTGTATTTCAGCCTCTGGAAAGGAGTGAAGACATCGGGAAAGGTTGTCTGGATCACAGCCACCCTGCCT
TACTTTGTCTTGTTTGTGCTCCTGGTCCATGGCGTCACACTGCCCGGTGCCTCCAATGGCATCAATGCCT
ACTTGCACATTGACTTCTACCGCCTCAAGGAGGCCACGGTATGGATTGATGCTGCAACCCAGATATTTTT
TTCTCTGGGGGCTGGATTTGGAGTCTTGATTGCATTTGCCAGTTACAATAAATTTGACAACAACTGTTAC
AGGGATGCTCTACTGACCAGCACCATCAACTGTGTTACCAGTTTTATTTCTGGATTTGCCATCTTCTCCA
TCCTTGGTTATATGGCCCATGAACATAAGGTCAATATTGAGGATGTTGCCACTGAAGGAGCTGGGCTTGT
GTTTATCCTGTATCCAGAAGCCATCTCTACTCTGTCAGGATCCACGTTCTGGGCCGTCCTGTTCTTCTTG
ATGCTCCTGGCTCTGGGGCTAGATAGTTCAATGGGAGGCATGGAAGCAGTCATCACTGGACTGGCTGATG
ACTTCCAGGTCCTGAAGCGACACCGGAAACTCTTCACGTGTGTTGTCACCATCAGCACCTTCCTTCTGGC
ATTGTTTTGCATAACAAAGGGAGGGATTTATGTCCTCACTCTGCTGGACACCTTTGCAGCAGGCACCTCC
ATTCTGTTTGCGGTGCTTATGGAAGCTATTGGAGTTTCCTGGTTTTATGGTGTGGACAGGTTCAGCAATG
ACATCCAGCAGATGATGGGGTTTAAGCCAGGCCTGTACTGGAGGCTGTGTTGGAAGTTCGTGAGCCCCGC
CTTCCTCCTGTTTGTGGTGGTGGTCAGCATCATCAACTTCAAGCCGCTCTTCATGCCTACTGCCTCGGAA
TTCAAGGGGCTACTTTAGGAGCAATTATCTTGTTTACTAAAACTGAATACCTTGCTATCTCTTTGATACA
TTTTTACAAAGCTGAATTAAAATGGTATAAATTAAATCACTTTTTTCAATTGGAAGACTAATGCGGCCGG
CCACCGGGTCTGCTTTTGTTGACGTCTTTCCTTGTTTGACTTGACATGGTCGGTTGGTCATCCGGGCCCT
ATAGTGAGTCGTCTTACCTAGGACGCGTGGCCTCCGCGCCGGGTTTTGGCGCCTCCCGCGGGCGCCCCCC
TCCTCACGGCGAGCGCTGCCACGTCAGACGAAGGGCGCAGCGAGCGTCCTGATCCTTCCGCCCGGACGCT
CAGGACAGCGGCCCGCTGCTCATAAGACTCGGCCTTAGAACCCCAGTATCAGCAGAAGGACATTTTAGGA
CGGGACTTGGGTGACTCTAGGGCACTGGTTTTCTTTCCAGAGAGCGGAACAGGCGAGGAAAAGTAGTCCC
TTCTCGGCGATTCTGCGGAGGGATCTCCGTGGGGCGGTGAACGCCGATGATTATATAAGGACGCGCCGGG
TGTGGCACAGCTAGTTCCGTCGCAGCCGGGATTTGGGTCGCGGTTCTTGTTTGTGGATCGCTGTGATCGT
CACTTGGTGAGTAGCGGGCTGCTGGGCTGGCCGGGGCTTTCGTGGCCGCCGGGCCGCTCGGTGGGACGGA
AGCGTGTGGAGAGACCGCCAAGGGCTGTAGTCTGGGTCCGCGAGCAAGGTTGCCCTGAACTGGGGGTTGG
GGGGAGCGCAGCAAAATGGCGGCTGTTCCCGAGTCTTGAATGGAAGACGCTTGTGAGGCGGGCTGTGAGG
TCGTTGAAACAAGGTGGGGGGCATGGTGGGCGGCAAGAACCCAAGGTCTTGAGGCCTTCGCTAATGCGGG
AAAGCTCTTATTCGGGTGAGATGGGCTGGGGCACCATCTGGGGACCCTGACGTGAAGTTTGTCACTGACT
GGAGAACTCGGTTTGTCGTCTGTTGCGGGGGCGGCAGTTATGGCGGTGCCGTTGGGCAGTGCACCCGTAC
CTTTGGGAGCGCGCGCCCTCGTCGTGTCGTGACGTCACCCGTTCTGTTGGCTTATAATGCAGGGTGGGGC
CACCTGCCGGTAGGTGTGCGGTAGGCTTTTCTCCGTCGCAGGACGCAGGGTTCGGGCCTAGGGTAGGCTC
TCCTGAATCGACAGGCGCCGGACCTCTGGTGAGGGGAGGGATAAGTGAGGCGTCAGTTTCTTTGGTCGGT
TTTATGTACCTATCTTCTTAAGTAGCTGAAGCTCCGGTTTTGAACTATGCGCTCGGGGTTGGCGAGTGTG
TTTTGTGAAGTTTTTTAGGCACCTTTTGAAATGTAATCATTTGGGTCAATATGTAATTTTCAGTGTTAGA
CTAGTAAATTGTCCGCTAAATTCTGGCCGTTTTTGGCTTTTTTGTTAGACGCTAGCGGATCCATAACTTC
GTATAGTATACATTATACGAAGTTATGCCACCATGTCTAGGCTGGACAAGAGCAAAGTCATAAACGGAGC
TCTGGAATTACTCAATGGTGTCGGTATCGAAGGCCTGACGACAAGGAAACTCGCTCAAAAGCTGGGAGTT
GAGCAGCCTACCCTGTACTGGCACGTGAAGAACAAGCGGGCCCTGCTCGATGCCCTGCCAATCGAGATGC
TGGACAGGCATCATACCCACTTCTGCCCCCTGGAAGGCGAGTCATGGCAAGACTTTCTGCGGAACAACGC
CAAGTCATACCGCTGTGCTCTCCTCTCACATCGCGACGGGGCTAAAGTGCATCTCGGCACCCGCCCAACA
GAGAAACAGTACGAAACCCTGGAAAATCAGCTCGCGTTCCTGTGTCAGCAAGGCTTCTCCCTGGAGAACG
CACTGTACGCTCTGTCCGCCGTGGGCCACTTTACACTGGGCTGCGTATTGGAGGAACAGGAGCATCAAGT
AGCAAAAGAGGAAAGAGAGACACCTACCACCGATTCTATGCCCCCACTTCTGAGACAAGCAATTGAGCTG
TTCGACCGGCAGGGAGCCGAACCTGCCTTCCTTTTCGGCCTGGAACTAATCATATGTGGCCTGGAGAAAC
AGCTAAAGTGCGAAAGCGGCGGGCCGACCGACGCCCTTGACGATTTTGACTTAGACATGCTCCCAGCCGA
TGCCCTTGACGATTTTGACCTTGACATGCTCCCCGGGTAAATAACTTCGTATAGTATACATTATACGAAG
TTATGGATCCAAGCTTATCGATAATCAACCTCTGGATTACAAAATTTGTGAAAGATTGACTGGTATTCTT
AACTATGTTGCTCCTTTTACGCTATGTGGATACGCTGCTTTAATGCCTTTGTATCATGCTATTGCTTCCC
GTATGGCTTTCATTTTCTCCTCCTTGTATAAATCCTGGTTGCTGTCTCTTTATGAGGAGTTGTGGCCCGT
TGTCAGGCAACGTGGCGTGGTGTGCACTGTGTTTGCTGACGCAACCCCCACTGGTTGGGGCATTGCCACC
ACCTGTCAGCTCCTTTCCGGGACTTTCGCTTTCCCCCTCCCTATTGCCACGGCGGAACTCATCGCCGCCT
GCCTTGCCCGCTGCTGGACAGGGGCTCGGCTGTTGGGCACTGACAATTCCGTGGTGTTGTCGGGGAAATC
ATCGTCCTTTCCTTGGCTGCTCGCCTGTGTTGCCACCTGGATTCTGCGCGGGACGTCCTTCTGCTACGTC
CCTTCGGCCCTCAATCCAGCGGACCTTCCTTCCCGCGGCCTGCTGCCGGCTCTGCGGCCTCTTCCGCGTC
TTCGCCTTCGCCCTCAGACGAGTCGGATCTCCCTTTGGGCCGCCTCCCCGCATCGATACCGTCGACTCGC
TGATCAGCCTCGACTGTGCCTTCTAGTTGCCAGCCATCTGTTGTTTGCCCCTCCCCCGTGCCTTCCTTGA
CCCTGGAAGGTGCCACTCCCACTGTCCTTTCCTAATAAAATGAGGAAATTGCATCGCATTGTCTGAGTAG
GTGTCATTCTATTCTGGGGGGTGGGGTGGGGCAGGACAGCAAGGGGGAGGATTGGGAAGACAATAGCAGG
CATGCTGGGGATGCGGTGGGCTCTATGGCTTCTGAGGCGGAAAGAACCAGCTGGGGCTCGACTAGAGCAT
GGCTACGTAGATAAGTAGCATGGCGGGTTAATCATTAACTACAAGGAACCCCTAGTGATGGAGTTGGCCA
CTCCCTCTCTGCGCGCTCGCTCGCTCACTGAGGCCGGGCGACCAAAGGTCGCCCGACGCCCGGGCGGCCT
CAGTGAGCGAGCGAGCGCGCAGAGCTTTTTGCAAAAGCCTAGGCCTCCAAAAAAGCCTCCTCACTACTTC
TGCTTCCTCGCTCACTGACTCGCTGCGCTCGGTCGTTCGGCTGCGGCGAGCGGTATCAGCTCACTCAAAG
GCGGTAATACGGTTATCCACAGAATCAGGGGATAACGCAGGAAAGAACATGTGAGCAAAAGGCCAGCAAA
AGGCCAGGAACCGTAAAAAGGCCGCGTTGCTGGCGTTTTTCCATAGGCTCCGCCCCCCTGACGAGCATCA
CAAAAATCGACGCTCAAGTCAGAGGTGGCGAAACCCGACAGGACTATAAAGATACCAGGCGTTTCCCCCT
GGAAGCTCCCTCGTGCGCTCTCCTGTTCCGACCCTGCCGCTTACCGGATACCTGTCCGCCTTTCTCCCTT
CGGGAAGCGTGGCGCTTTCTCATAGCTCACGCTGTAGGTATCTCAGTTCGGTGTAGGTCGTTCGCTCCAA
GCTGGGCTGTGTGCACGAACCCCCCGTTCAGCCCGACCGCTGCGCCTTATCCGGTAACTATCGTCTTGAG
TCCAACCCGGTAAGACACGACTTATCGCCACTGGCAGCAGCCACTGGTAACAGGATTAGCAGAGCGAGGT
ATGTAGGCGGTGCTACAGAGTTCTTGAAGTGGTGGCCTAACTACGGCTACACTAGAAGAACAGTATTTGG
TATCTGCGCTCTGCTGAAGCCAGTTACCTTCGGAAAAAGAGTTGGTAGCTCTTGATCCGGCAAACAAACC
ACCGCTGGTAGCGGTGGTTTTTTTGTTTGCAAGCAGCAGATTACGCGCAGAAAAAAAGGATCTCAAGAAG
ATCCTTTGATCTTTTCTACGGGGTCTGACGCTCAGTGGAACGAAAACTCACGTTAAGGGATTTTGGTCAT
GAGATTATCAAAAAGGATCTTCACCTAGATCCTTTTAAATTAAAAATGAAGTTTTAAATCAATCTAAAGT
ATATATGAGTAAACTTGGTCTGACAGTTACCAATGCTTAATCAGTGAGGCACCTATCTCAGCGATCTGTC
TATTTCGTTCATCCATAGTTGCCTGACTCCCCGTCGTGTAGATAACTACGATACGGGAGGGCTTACCATC
TGGCCCCAGTGCTGCAATGATACCGCGAGACCCACGCTCACCGGCTCCAGATTTATCAGCAATAAACCAG
CCAGCCGGAAGGGCCGAGCGCAGAAGTGGTCCTGCAACTTTATCCGCCTCCATCCAGTCTATTAATTGTT
GCCGGGAAGCTAGAGTAAGTAGTTCGCCAGTTAATAGTTTGCGCAACGTTGTTGCCATTGCTACAGGCAT
CGTGGTGTCACGCTCGTCGTTTGGTATGGCTTCATTCAGCTCCGGTTCCCAACGATCAAGGCGAGTTACA
TGATCCCCCATGTTGTGCAAAAAAGCGGTTAGCTCCTTCGGTCCTCCGATCGTTGTCAGAAGTAAGTTGG
CCGCAGTGTTATCACTCATGGTTATGGCAGCACTGCATAATTCTCTTACTGTCATGCCATCCGTAAGATG
CTTTTCTGTGACTGGTGAGTACTCAACCAAGTCATTCTGAGAATAGTGTATGCGGCGACCGAGTTGCTCT
TGCCCGGCGTCAATACGGGATAATACCGCGCCACATAGCAGAACTTTAAAAGTGCTCATCATTGGAAAAC
GTTCTTCGGGGCGAAAACTCTCAAGGATCTTACCGCTGTTGAGATCCAGTTCGATGTAACCCACTCGTGC
ACCCAACTGATCTTCAGCATCTTTTACTTTCACCAGCGTTTCTGGGTGAGCAAAAACAGGAAGGCAAAAT
GCCGCAAAAAAGGGAATAAGGGCGACACGGAAATGTTGAATACTCATACTCTTCCTTTTTCAATATTATT
GAAGCATTTATCAGGGTTATTGTCTCATGAGCGGATACATATTTGAATGTATTTAGAAAAATAAACAAAT
AGGGGTTCCGCGCACATTTCCCCGAAAAGTGCCACCTGACGTCTAAGAAACCATTATTATCATGACATTA
ACCTATAAAAATAGGCGTATCACGAGGCCCTTTCGTCTCGCGCGTTTCGGTGATGACGGTGAAAACCTCT
GACACATGCAGCTCCCGGAGACGGTCACAGCTTGTCTGTAAGCGGATGCCGGGAGCAGACAAGCCCGTCA
GGGCGCGTCAGCGGGTGTTGGCGGGTGTCGGGGCTGGCTTAACTATGCGGCATCAGAGCAGATTGTACTG
AGAGTGCACCATTCGACGCTCTCCCTTATGCGACTCCTGCATTAGGAAGCAGCCCAGTAGTAGGTTGAGG
CCGTTGAGCACCGCCGCCGCAAGGAATGGTGCATGCAAGGAGATGGCGCCCAACAGTCCCCCGGCCACGG
GGCCTGCCACCATACCCACGCCGAAACAAGCGCTCATGAGCCCGAAGTGGCGAGCCCGATCTTCCCCATC
GGTGATGTCGGCGATATAGGCGCCAGCAACCGCACCTGTGGCGCCGGTGCCCCTAGAGCCCCAGCTGGTT
CTTTCCGCCTCAGAAGCCATAGAGCCCACCGCATCCCCAGCATGCCTGCTATTGTCTTCCCAATCCTCCC
CCTTGCTGTCCTGCCCCACCCCACCCCCCAGAATAGAATGACACCTACTCAGACAATGCGATGCAATTTC
CTCATTTTATTAGGAAAGGACAGTGGGAGTGGCACCTTCCAGGGTCAAGGAAGGCACGGGGGAGGGGCAA
ACAACAGATGGCTGGCAACTAGAAGGCACAGTCGAGGCTGATCAGCGAGCTCTAGCATTTAGGTGACACT
ATAGAATAGGGCCCTCTAGACTACACATTGATCCTAGCAGAAGCACAGGCTGCAGGGTGACGGTCCATCC
CGCTCTCCTGGGCACAAGACATGGGCAGCGTGCCATCATCCTGCGCCGCCACCGCCGGTGATGCCGGCCA
CGATGCGTCCGGCGTAGAGGATCTGGCTAGCGATGACCCTGCTGATTGGTTCGCTGACCATTTCCGGGTG
CGGGACGGCGTTACCAGAAACTCAGAAGGTTCGTCCAACCAAACCGACTCTGACGGCAGTTTACGAGAGA
GATGATAGGGTCTGCTTCAGTAAGCCAGATGCTACACAATTAGGCTTGTACATATTGTCGTTAGAACGCG
GCTACAATTAATACATAACCTTATGTATCATACACATACGATTTAGGTGACACTATAGAATACACGGAAT
TAATTCTAGCTGCGCGCTCGCTCGCTCACTGAGGCCGCCCGGGCAAAGCCCGGGCGTCGGGCGACCTTTG
GTCGCCCGGCCTCAGTGAGCGAGCGAGCGCGCAGAGAGGGAGTGGCCAACTCCATCACTAGGGGTTCCTT
GTAGTTAATGAT
Features (pLannotate 1.2.2; 28 found; start..end, strand, type, name):
     45..323     +  promoter       tight TRE promoter (fragment): Tet-responsive promoter PTight, consisting of seven tet operator sequences followed by the minimal CMV promoter
    337..1029    +  CDS            TurboRFP: TurboRFP is a basic (constitutively fluorescent) orange fluorescent protein published in 2007, derived from Entacmaea quadricolor. It has low acid sensitivity.
   1045..1138    +  ncRNA          5' miR-30a: sequence upstream of the 71-nt precursor of the human miR-30a microRNA (Zeng et al., 2002) miRNA
   1173..2429    +  CDS            SLC6A2 (fragment): SC6A2_HUMAN - Also known as NAT1, NET1, SLC6A5. Experimental evidence at protein level: Swiss-Prot protein existence level 1. Amine transporter. Terminates the action of noradrenaline by its high affinity sodium-dependent reuptake into presynaptic terminals. From Homo sapiens (Human).
   2451..2563    +  ncRNA          3' miR-30a: sequence downstream of the 71-nt precursor of the human miR-30a microRNA (Zeng et al., 2002) miRNA
   2689..3900    +  promoter       UbC promoter: human ubiquitin C promoter
   3913..3946    +  protein_bind   loxP511: Cre-mediated recombination occurs in the 8-bp core sequence (GTATACAT). loxP511 sites are compatible with each other, but incompatible with wild-type loxP sites. Cre recombinase
   3953..4660    +  CDS            rtTA3: reverse tetracycline transactivator 3 activates expression from Tet-responsive promoters in the presence of doxycycline
   4661..4694    +  protein_bind   loxP511: Cre-mediated recombination occurs in the 8-bp core sequence (GTATACAT). loxP511 sites are compatible with each other, but incompatible with wild-type loxP sites. Cre recombinase
   4713..5301    +  misc_feature   WPRE: woodchuck hepatitis virus posttranscriptional regulatory element
   5334..5558    +  polyA_signal   bGH poly(A) signal: bovine growth hormone polyadenylation signal
   5562..5583    +  promoter       SV40 promoter (fragment): SV40 enhancer and early promoter
   5644..5735    +  repeat_region  AAV2 ITR (fragment): inverted terminal repeat of adeno-associated virus serotype 2 inverted
   5735..5764    -  repeat_region  AAV2 ITR (fragment): inverted terminal repeat of adeno-associated virus serotype 2 inverted
   5768..5812    -  promoter       SV40 promoter (fragment): SV40 early promoter
   5988..6576    -  rep_origin     ori: high-copy-number ColE1/pMB1/pBR322/pUC origin of replication
   6747..7607    -  CDS            AmpR: β-lactamase; bla; confers resistance to ampicillin, carbenicillin, and related antibiotics
   7608..7712    -  promoter       AmpR promoter: bla
   7807..7842    +  CDS            rop (fragment): Rop protein, which maintains plasmids at low copy number; rop
   7944..7992    +  misc_feature   bom (fragment): basis of mobility region from pBR322
   7993..8239    -  CDS            TcR (fragment): tetracycline efflux protein; tet; confers resistance to tetracycline
   8252..8273    -  promoter       SV40 promoter (fragment): SV40 enhancer and early promoter
   8277..8501    -  polyA_signal   bGH poly(A) signal: bovine growth hormone polyadenylation signal
   8527..8545    +  promoter       SP6 promoter: promoter for bacteriophage SP6 RNA polymerase
   8561..8668    -  CDS            d1EGFP (fragment): EGFP destabilized by fusion to a mutated version of residues 422-461 of mouse ornithine decarboxylase, giving an in vivo half-life of ~1 hour mammalian codon-optimized
   8663..8703    -  CDS            TcR (fragment): tetracycline efflux protein; tet; confers resistance to tetracycline
   8931..8949    +  promoter       SP6 promoter: promoter for bacteriophage SP6 RNA polymerase
   8968..9099    -  repeat_region  AAV2 ITR (fragment): inverted terminal repeat of adeno-associated virus serotype 2 inverted
