>Addgene plasmid #35625 | pAAV-Ptet-RFP-shR-rtTA | analyzer sequence | sequence record 43802
TAGCTGCGCGCTCGCTCGCTCACTGAGGCCGCCCGGGCAAAGCCCGGGCGTCGGGCGACCTTTGGTCGCC
CGGCCTCAGTGAGCGAGCGAGCGCGCAGAGAGGGAGTGGCCAACTCCATCACTAGGGGTTCCTTGTAGTT
AATGATTAACCCGCCATGCTACTTATCTACGTAGCCATGCTCTAGGTACCCGAGTTTACTCCCTATCAGT
GATAGAGAACGATGTCGAGTTTACTCCCTATCAGTGATAGAGAACGTATGTCGAGTTTACTCCCTATCAG
TGATAGAGAACGTATGTCGAGTTTACTCCCTATCAGTGATAGAGAACGTATGTCGAGTTTATCCCTATCA
GTGATAGAGAACGTATGTCGAGTTTACTCCCTATCAGTGATAGAGAACGTATGTCGAGGTAGGCGTGTAC
GGTGGGAGGCCTATATAAGCAGAGCTCGTTTAGTGAACCGTCAGATCGCACCGGTCGCCACCATGAGCGA
GCTGATCAAGGAGAACATGCACATGAAGCTGTACATGGAGGGCACCGTGAACAACCACCACTTCAAGTGC
ACATCCGAGGGCGAAGGCAAGCCCTACGAGGGCACCCAGACCATGAAGATCAAGGTGGTCGAGGGCGGCC
CTCTCCCCTTCGCCTTCGACATCCTGGCTACCAGCTTCATGTACGGCAGCAAAGCCTTCATCAACCACAC
CCAGGGCATCCCCGACTTCTTTAAGCAGTCCTTCCCTGAGGGCTTCACATGGGAGAGAATCACCACATAC
GAAGACGGGGGCGTGCTGACCGCTACCCAGGACACCAGCTTCCAGAACGGCTGCATCATCTACAACGTCA
AGATCAACGGGGTGAACTTCCCATCCAACGGCCCTGTGATGCAGAAGAAAACACGCGGCTGGGAGGCCAA
CACCGAGATGCTGTACCCCGCTGACGGCGGCCTGAGAGGCCACAGCCAGATGGCCCTGAAGCTCGTGGGC
GGGGGCTACCTGCACTGCTCCTTCAAGACCACATACAGATCCAAGAAACCCGCTAAGAACCTCAAGATGC
CCGGCTTCCACTTCGTGGACCACAGACTGGAAAGAATCAAGGAGGCCGACAAAGAGACCTACGTCGAGCA
GCACGAGATGGCTGTGGCCAAGTACTGCGACCTCCCTAGCAAACTGGGGCACAGATAATCGATAGTTTGT
TTGAATGAGGCTTCAGTACTTTACAGAATCGTTGCCTGCACATCTTGGAAACACTTGCTGGGATTACTTC
TTCAGGTTAACCCAACAGAAGGCTCGAGGTATATTGCTGTTGACAGTGAGCGTGAAGAGCCACAGTGTGG
AAGATCTGCCCTTTCTTCAAAGGAGTGGGCTATGCTGTGATCCTCATTGCCCTCTATGTCGGCTTTTACT
ACAATGTCATCATCGCCTGGTCACTCTACTACCTCTTTGCAAGCTTCACCTTGAACCTGCCCTGGACCAA
CTGCGGACACTCCTGGAACAGCCCCAACTGTACGGACCCCAAACTCCTCAACGCCTCGGTGCTGGGTGAC
CATACCAAATACTCCAAATACAAGTTCACACCAGCTGCGGAGTTTTATGAACGCGGAGTCCTGCACTTGC
ACGAGAGCAGTGGGATCCATGACATCGGCCTGCCTCAATGGCAGCTGCTGCTCTGCCTGATGGTCGTCAT
CGTTGTCTTGTATTTCAGCCTCTGGAAAGGAGTGAAGACATCGGGAAAGGTTGTCTGGATCACAGCCACC
CTGCCTTACTTTGTCTTGTTTGTGCTCCTGGTCCATGGCGTCACACTGCCCGGTGCCTCCAATGGCATCA
ATGCCTACTTGCACATTGACTTCTACCGCCTCAAGGAGGCCACGGTATGGATTGATGCTGCAACCCAGAT
ATTTTTTTCTCTGGGGGCTGGATTTGGAGTCTTGATTGCATTTGCCAGTTACAATAAATTTGACAACAAC
TGTTACAGGGATGCTCTACTGACCAGCACCATCAACTGTGTTACCAGTTTTATTTCTGGATTTGCCATCT
TCTCCATCCTTGGTTATATGGCCCATGAACATAAGGTCAATATTGAGGATGTTGCCACTGAAGGAGCTGG
GCTTGTGTTTATCCTGTATCCAGAAGCCATCTCTACTCTGTCAGGATCCACGTTCTGGGCCGTCCTGTTC
TTCTTGATGCTCCTGGCTCTGGGGCTAGATAGTTCAATGGGAGGCATGGAAGCAGTCATCACTGGACTGG
CTGATGACTTCCAGGTCCTGAAGCGACACCGGAAACTCTTCACGTGTGTTGTCACCATCAGCACCTTCCT
TCTGGCATTGTTTTGCATAACAAAGGGAGGGATTTATGTCCTCACTCTGCTGGACACCTTTGCAGCAGGC
ACCTCCATTCTGTTTGCGGTGCTTATGGAAGCTATTGGAGTTTCCTGGTTTTATGGTGTGGACAGGTTCA
GCAATGACATCCAGCAGATGATGGGGTTTAAGCCAGGCCTGTACTGGAGGCTGTGTTGGAAGTTCGTGAG
CCCCGCCTTCCTCCTGTTTGTGGTGGTGGTCAGCATCATCAACTTCAAGCCGCTCTTCATGCCTACTGCC
TCGGAATTCAAGGGGCTACTTTAGGAGCAATTATCTTGTTTACTAAAACTGAATACCTTGCTATCTCTTT
GATACATTTTTACAAAGCTGAATTAAAATGGTATAAATTAAATCACTTTTTTCAATTGGAAGACTAATGC
GGCCGGCCATTACTCCGTCTCGTGTCTTGTTGCATATGTCTGCTGGTTTGTTTGATGTTGTTTGCGGGCG
GGCCCTATAGTGAGTCGTATTACCTAGGACGCGTGGCCTCCGCGCCGGGTTTTGGCGCCTCCCGCGGGCG
CCCCCCTCCTCACGGCGAGCGCTGCCACGTCAGACGAAGGGCGCAGCGAGCGTCCTGATCCTTCCGCCCG
GACGCTCAGGACAGCGGCCCGCTGCTCATAAGACTCGGCCTTAGAACCCCAGTATCAGCAGAAGGACATT
TTAGGACGGGACTTGGGTGACTCTAGGGCACTGGTTTTCTTTCCAGAGAGCGGAACAGGCGAGGAAAAGT
AGTCCCTTCTCGGCGATTCTGCGGAGGGATCTCCGTGGGGCGGTGAACGCCGATGATTATATAAGGACGC
GCCGGGTGTGGCACAGCTAGTTCCGTCGCAGCCGGGATTTGGGTCGCGGTTCTTGTTTGTGGATCGCTGT
GATCGTCACTTGGTGAGTAGCGGGCTGCTGGGCTGGCCGGGGCTTTCGTGGCCGCCGGGCCGCTCGGTGG
GACGGAAGCGTGTGGAGAGACCGCCAAGGGCTGTAGTCTGGGTCCGCGAGCAAGGTTGCCCTGAACTGGG
GGTTGGGGGGAGCGCAGCAAAATGGCGGCTGTTCCCGAGTCTTGAATGGAAGACGCTTGTGAGGCGGGCT
GTGAGGTCGTTGAAACAAGGTGGGGGGCATGGTGGGCGGCAAGAACCCAAGGTCTTGAGGCCTTCGCTAA
TGCGGGAAAGCTCTTATTCGGGTGAGATGGGCTGGGGCACCATCTGGGGACCCTGACGTGAAGTTTGTCA
CTGACTGGAGAACTCGGTTTGTCGTCTGTTGCGGGGGCGGCAGTTATGGCGGTGCCGTTGGGCAGTGCAC
CCGTACCTTTGGGAGCGCGCGCCCTCGTCGTGTCGTGACGTCACCCGTTCTGTTGGCTTATAATGCAGGG
TGGGGCCACCTGCCGGTAGGTGTGCGGTAGGCTTTTCTCCGTCGCAGGACGCAGGGTTCGGGCCTAGGGT
AGGCTCTCCTGAATCGACAGGCGCCGGACCTCTGGTGAGGGGAGGGATAAGTGAGGCGTCAGTTTCTTTG
GTCGGTTTTATGTACCTATCTTCTTAAGTAGCTGAAGCTCCGGTTTTGAACTATGCGCTCGGGGTTGGCG
AGTGTGTTTTGTGAAGTTTTTTAGGCACCTTTTGAAATGTAATCATTTGGGTCAATATGTAATTTTCAGT
GTTAGACTAGTAAATTGTCCGCTAAATTCTGGCCGTTTTTGGCTTTTTTGTTAGACGCTAGCGGATCCAT
AACTTCGTATAGTATACATTATACGAAGTTATGCCACCATGTCTAGGCTGGACAAGAGCAAAGTCATAAA
CGGAGCTCTGGAATTACTCAATGGTGTCGGTATCGAAGGCCTGACGACAAGGAAACTCGCTCAAAAGCTG
GGAGTTGAGCAGCCTACCCTGTACTGGCACGTGAAGAACAAGCGGGCCCTGCTCGATGCCCTGCCAATCG
AGATGCTGGACAGGCATCATACCCACTTCTGCCCCCTGGAAGGCGAGTCATGGCAAGACTTTCTGCGGAA
CAACGCCAAGTCATACCGCTGTGCTCTCCTCTCACATCGCGACGGGGCTAAAGTGCATCTCGGCACCCGC
CCAACAGAGAAACAGTACGAAACCCTGGAAAATCAGCTCGCGTTCCTGTGTCAGCAAGGCTTCTCCCTGG
AGAACGCACTGTACGCTCTGTCCGCCGTGGGCCACTTTACACTGGGCTGCGTATTGGAGGAACAGGAGCA
TCAAGTAGCAAAAGAGGAAAGAGAGACACCTACCACCGATTCTATGCCCCCACTTCTGAGACAAGCAATT
GAGCTGTTCGACCGGCAGGGAGCCGAACCTGCCTTCCTTTTCGGCCTGGAACTAATCATATGTGGCCTGG
AGAAACAGCTAAAGTGCGAAAGCGGCGGGCCGACCGACGCCCTTGACGATTTTGACTTAGACATGCTCCC
AGCCGATGCCCTTGACGATTTTGACCTTGACATGCTCCCCGGGTAAATAACTTCGTATAGTATACATTAT
ACGAAGTTATGGATCCAAGCTTATCGATAATCAACCTCTGGATTACAAAATTTGTGAAAGATTGACTGGT
ATTCTTAACTATGTTGCTCCTTTTACGCTATGTGGATACGCTGCTTTAATGCCTTTGTATCATGCTATTG
CTTCCCGTATGGCTTTCATTTTCTCCTCCTTGTATAAATCCTGGTTGCTGTCTCTTTATGAGGAGTTGTG
GCCCGTTGTCAGGCAACGTGGCGTGGTGTGCACTGTGTTTGCTGACGCAACCCCCACTGGTTGGGGCATT
GCCACCACCTGTCAGCTCCTTTCCGGGACTTTCGCTTTCCCCCTCCCTATTGCCACGGCGGAACTCATCG
CCGCCTGCCTTGCCCGCTGCTGGACAGGGGCTCGGCTGTTGGGCACTGACAATTCCGTGGTGTTGTCGGG
GAAATCATCGTCCTTTCCTTGGCTGCTCGCCTGTGTTGCCACCTGGATTCTGCGCGGGACGTCCTTCTGC
TACGTCCCTTCGGCCCTCAATCCAGCGGACCTTCCTTCCCGCGGCCTGCTGCCGGCTCTGCGGCCTCTTC
CGCGTCTTCGCCTTCGCCCTCAGACGAGTCGGATCTCCCTTTGGGCCGCCTCCCCGCATCGATACCGTCG
ACTCGCTGATCAGCCTCGACTGTGCCTTCTAGTTGCCAGCCATCTGTTGTTTGCCCCTCCCCCGTGCCTT
CCTTGACCCTGGAAGGTGCCACTCCCACTGTCCTTTCCTAATAAAATGAGGAAATTGCATCGCATTGTCT
GAGTAGGTGTCATTCTATTCTGGGGGGTGGGGTGGGGCAGGACAGCAAGGGGGAGGATTGGGAAGACAAT
AGCAGGCATGCTGGGGATGCGGTGGGCTCTATGGCTTCTGAGGCGGAAAGAACCAGCTGGGGCTCGACTA
GAGCATGGCTACGTAGATAAGTAGCATGGCGGGTTAATCATTAACTACAAGGAACCCCTAGTGATGGAGT
TGGCCACTCCCTCTCTGCGCGCTCGCTCGCTCACTGAGGCCGGGCGACCAAAGGTCGCCCGACGCCCGGG
CTTTGCCCGGGCGGCCTCAGTGAGCGAGCGAGCGCGCAGAGCTTTTTGCAAAAGCCTAGGCCTCCAAAAA
AGCCTCCTCACTACTTCTGGAATAGCTCAGAGGCCGAGGCGGCCTCGGCCTCTGCATAAATAAAAAAAAT
TAGTCAGCCATGGCTTCCTCGCTCACTGACTCGCTGCGCTCGGTCGTTCGGCTGCGGCGAGCGGTATCAG
CTCACTCAAAGGCGGTAATACGGTTATCCACAGAATCAGGGGATAACGCAGGAAAGAACATGTGAGCAAA
AGGCCAGCAAAAGGCCAGGAACCGTAAAAAGGCCGCGTTGCTGGCGTTTTTCCATAGGCTCCGCCCCCCT
GACGAGCATCACAAAAATCGACGCTCAAGTCAGAGGTGGCGAAACCCGACAGGACTATAAAGATACCAGG
CGTTTCCCCCTGGAAGCTCCCTCGTGCGCTCTCCTGTTCCGACCCTGCCGCTTACCGGATACCTGTCCGC
CTTTCTCCCTTCGGGAAGCGTGGCGCTTTCTCATAGCTCACGCTGTAGGTATCTCAGTTCGGTGTAGGTC
GTTCGCTCCAAGCTGGGCTGTGTGCACGAACCCCCCGTTCAGCCCGACCGCTGCGCCTTATCCGGTAACT
ATCGTCTTGAGTCCAACCCGGTAAGACACGACTTATCGCCACTGGCAGCAGCCACTGGTAACAGGATTAG
CAGAGCGAGGTATGTAGGCGGTGCTACAGAGTTCTTGAAGTGGTGGCCTAACTACGGCTACACTAGAAGA
ACAGTATTTGGTATCTGCGCTCTGCTGAAGCCAGTTACCTTCGGAAAAAGAGTTGGTAGCTCTTGATCCG
GCAAACAAACCACCGCTGGTAGCGGTGGTTTTTTTGTTTGCAAGCAGCAGATTACGCGCAGAAAAAAAGG
ATCTCAAGAAGATCCTTTGATCTTTTCTACGGGGTCTGACGCTCAGTGGAACGAAAACTCACGTTAAGGG
ATTTTGGTCATGAGATTATCAAAAAGGATCTTCACCTAGATCCTTTTAAATTAAAAATGAAGTTTTAAAT
CAATCTAAAGTATATATGAGTAAACTTGGTCTGACAGTTACCAATGCTTAATCAGTGAGGCACCTATCTC
AGCGATCTGTCTATTTCGTTCATCCATAGTTGCCTGACTCCCCGTCGTGTAGATAACTACGATACGGGAG
GGCTTACCATCTGGCCCCAGTGCTGCAATGATACCGCGAGACCCACGCTCACCGGCTCCAGATTTATCAG
CAATAAACCAGCCAGCCGGAAGGGCCGAGCGCAGAAGTGGTCCTGCAACTTTATCCGCCTCCATCCAGTC
TATTAATTGTTGCCGGGAAGCTAGAGTAAGTAGTTCGCCAGTTAATAGTTTGCGCAACGTTGTTGCCATT
GCTACAGGCATCGTGGTGTCACGCTCGTCGTTTGGTATGGCTTCATTCAGCTCCGGTTCCCAACGATCAA
GGCGAGTTACATGATCCCCCATGTTGTGCAAAAAAGCGGTTAGCTCCTTCGGTCCTCCGATCGTTGTCAG
AAGTAAGTTGGCCGCAGTGTTATCACTCATGGTTATGGCAGCACTGCATAATTCTCTTACTGTCATGCCA
TCCGTAAGATGCTTTTCTGTGACTGGTGAGTACTCAACCAAGTCATTCTGAGAATAGTGTATGCGGCGAC
CGAGTTGCTCTTGCCCGGCGTCAATACGGGATAATACCGCGCCACATAGCAGAACTTTAAAAGTGCTCAT
CATTGGAAAACGTTCTTCGGGGCGAAAACTCTCAAGGATCTTACCGCTGTTGAGATCCAGTTCGATGTAA
CCCACTCGTGCACCCAACTGATCTTCAGCATCTTTTACTTTCACCAGCGTTTCTGGGTGAGCAAAAACAG
GAAGGCAAAATGCCGCAAAAAAGGGAATAAGGGCGACACGGAAATGTTGAATACTCATACTCTTCCTTTT
TCAATATTATTGAAGCATTTATCAGGGTTATTGTCTCATGAGCGGATACATATTTGAATGTATTTAGAAA
AATAAACAAATAGGGGTTCCGCGCACATTTCCCCGAAAAGTGCCACCTGACGTCTAAGAAACCATTATTA
TCATGACATTAACCTATAAAAATAGGCGTATCACGAGGCCCTTTCGTCTCGCGCGTTTCGGTGATGACGG
TGAAAACCTCTGACACATGCAGCTCCCGGAGACGGTCACAGCTTGTCTGTAAGCGGATGCCGGGAGCAGA
CAAGCCCGTCAGGGCGCGTCAGCGGGTGTTGGCGGGTGTCGGGGCTGGCTTAACTATGCGGCATCAGAGC
AGATTGTACTGAGAGTGCACCATTCGACGCTCTCCCTTATGCGACTCCTGCATTAGGAAGCAGCCCAGTA
GTAGGTTGAGGCCGTTGAGCACCGCCGCCGCAAGGAATGGTGCATGCAAGGAGATGGCGCCCAACAGTCC
CCCGGCCACGGGGCCTGCCACCATACCCACGCCGAAACAAGCGCTCATGAGCCCGAAGTGGCGAGCCCGA
TCTTCCCCATCGGTGATGTCGGCGATATAGGCGCCAGCAACCGCACCTGTGGCGCCGGTGATGCCGGCCA
CGATGCGTCCGGCGTAGAGGATCTGGCTAGCGATGACCCTGCTGATTGGTTCGCTGACCATTTCCGGGTG
CGGGACGGCGTTACCAGAAACTCAGAAGGTTCGTCCAACCAAACCGACTCTGACGGCAGTTTACGAGAGA
GATGATAGGGTCTGCTTCAGTAAGCCAGATGCTACACAATTAGGCTTGTACATATTGTCGTTAGAACGCG
GCTACAATTAATACATAACCTTATGTATCATACACATACGATTTAGGTGACACTATAGAATACACGGAAT
TAATTC
Features (pLannotate 1.2.2; 23 found; start..end, strand, type, name):
      2..133     -  repeat_region  AAV2 ITR (fragment): inverted terminal repeat of adeno-associated virus serotype 2 inverted
    191..469     +  promoter       tight TRE promoter (fragment): Tet-responsive promoter PTight, consisting of seven tet operator sequences followed by the minimal CMV promoter
    483..1175    +  CDS            TurboRFP: TurboRFP is a basic (constitutively fluorescent) orange fluorescent protein published in 2007, derived from Entacmaea quadricolor. It has low acid sensitivity.
   1191..1284    +  ncRNA          5' miR-30a: sequence upstream of the 71-nt precursor of the human miR-30a microRNA (Zeng et al., 2002) miRNA
   1319..2575    +  CDS            SLC6A2 (fragment): SC6A2_HUMAN - Also known as NAT1, NET1, SLC6A5. Experimental evidence at protein level: Swiss-Prot protein existence level 1. Amine transporter. Terminates the action of noradrenaline by its high affinity sodium-dependent reuptake into presynaptic terminals. From Homo sapiens (Human).
   2597..2709    +  ncRNA          3' miR-30a: sequence downstream of the 71-nt precursor of the human miR-30a microRNA (Zeng et al., 2002) miRNA
   2804..2822    -  promoter       T7 promoter: promoter for bacteriophage T7 RNA polymerase
   2835..4046    +  promoter       UbC promoter: human ubiquitin C promoter
   4059..4092    +  protein_bind   loxP511: Cre-mediated recombination occurs in the 8-bp core sequence (GTATACAT). loxP511 sites are compatible with each other, but incompatible with wild-type loxP sites. Cre recombinase
   4099..4806    +  CDS            rtTA3: reverse tetracycline transactivator 3 activates expression from Tet-responsive promoters in the presence of doxycycline
   4807..4840    +  protein_bind   loxP511: Cre-mediated recombination occurs in the 8-bp core sequence (GTATACAT). loxP511 sites are compatible with each other, but incompatible with wild-type loxP sites. Cre recombinase
   4859..5447    +  misc_feature   WPRE: woodchuck hepatitis virus posttranscriptional regulatory element
   5480..5704    +  polyA_signal   bGH poly(A) signal: bovine growth hormone polyadenylation signal
   5708..5729    +  promoter       SV40 promoter (fragment): SV40 enhancer and early promoter
   5790..5919    +  repeat_region  AAV2 ITR (fragment): inverted terminal repeat of adeno-associated virus serotype 2 inverted
   5939..6033    -  rep_origin     SV40 ori (fragment): SV40 origin of replication
   6209..6797    -  rep_origin     ori: high-copy-number ColE1/pMB1/pBR322/pUC origin of replication
   6968..7828    -  CDS            AmpR: β-lactamase; bla; confers resistance to ampicillin, carbenicillin, and related antibiotics
   7829..7933    -  promoter       AmpR promoter: bla
   8028..8063    +  CDS            rop (fragment): Rop protein, which maintains plasmids at low copy number; rop
   8165..8213    +  misc_feature   bom (fragment): basis of mobility region from pBR322
   8214..8493    -  CDS            TcR (fragment): tetracycline efflux protein; tet; confers resistance to tetracycline
   8721..8739    +  promoter       SP6 promoter: promoter for bacteriophage SP6 RNA polymerase
