[The description below was written by a language model from this plasmid's Addgene catalogue record and pLannotate feature annotations shown in this document.]
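Description:
pAAV-Ptet-RFP-shR-rtTA is an empty-backbone AAV transfer plasmid for doxycycline-inducible, miR-30-based shRNA expression in mammalian cells, assembled from a pAAV backbone and elements of pTRIPZ. It is propagated in E. coli through a high-copy ColE1/pUC-type origin with ampicillin selection. AAV2 inverted terminal repeats flank the expression cassettes so that the region between them can be packaged into recombinant AAV.

Between the ITRs, a tight Tet-responsive promoter (tet operator repeats plus a minimal CMV promoter) drives a single transcript encoding TurboRFP followed by 5' and 3' miR-30a flanking sequences, so red fluorescence reports induction of the shRNA-bearing transcript. The miR-30a arms currently enclose a roughly 1.3 kb filler, which the annotation identifies as a fragment of human SLC6A2 (noradrenaline transporter) coding sequence. This filler is bounded by two BspQ1 sites. Digestion releases it and leaves incompatible 5' overhangs, which suppresses self-ligation and allows directional insertion of an annealed oligonucleotide duplex encoding the shRNA. Downstream, a human UbC promoter constitutively expresses rtTA3, which activates the Tet promoter in the presence of doxycycline, making the system self-contained in one vector. The rtTA3 coding sequence is flanked by loxP511 sites, and is followed by a WPRE and a bGH polyadenylation signal.

The plasmid is intended for use with a companion GFP reporter plasmid in a fluorescence-based assay of shRNA efficacy. The depositor's sequence is 8,756 bp including the filler, whereas the repository's sequencing result is 9,112 bp. The difference is an insertion in the backbone outside the cassette, annotated with an extra bGH poly(A) signal and small d1EGFP, TcR and SP6 fragments. It is not predicted to affect function.
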