Addgene plasmid #35625: pAAV-Ptet-RFP-shR-rtTA
Purpose: (Empty Backbone)
Depositing lab: Howard Gu. Depositing organization: Ohio State University. Publication: Fluorescence-based evaluation of shRNA efficacy. Naughton BJ, Han DD, Gu HH. Anal Biochem. 2011 Oct 1;417(1):162-4. Epub 2011 Jun 13. 10.1016/j.ab.2011.06.008 PubMed 21726522.
Backbone
  Vector backbone: pAAV with pTRIPZ elements
  Backbone manufacturer: Stratagene and Open Biosystems
  Backbone size (bp): 7498
  Modifications to backbone: A 1.3-kb filler DNA fragment flanked by two BspQ1 restriction enzyme sites was inserted between the 5′mir and the 3′mir sequences. Once digested with BspQ1, the double-digested vector then has two incompatible 5′ overhang ends and can be easily isolated from any single digested vector, thus eliminating self-ligation background in later procedures. The digested vector is ready for the insertion of the shRNA sequence, which is generated by annealing two single-stranded oligonucleotides to form a small double-stranded insert with proper overhangs as described in the paper.
  Vector type: Mammalian Expression, AAV, RNAi ; Tet inducible
  Promoter: Ptet
Growth in bacteria
  Bacterial resistance: Ampicillin, 100 μg/mL
  Growth temperature: 30°C
  Growth strain: Stbl3
  Copy number: Unknown
Terms and licenses: Academic/Nonprofit Terms; Industry Terms: Not Available to Industry
Depositor comments: This plasmid is meant to be used in combination with pGFPns-reporter (Addgene #35626) to test the efficacy of shRNAs. The vector is 8756bp including a 1258bp filler, after cutting with BspQ1 the vector is 7498bp. Note: Addgene NGS results identified an insertion in the backbone, that makes the total size 9112. Plasmid is still predicted to function as described in the associated publication.
How to cite: pAAV-Ptet-RFP-shR-rtTA was a gift from Howard Gu (Addgene plasmid # 35625 ; http://n2t.net/addgene:35625 ; RRID:Addgene_35625)
