>Addgene plasmid #35625 | pAAV-Ptet-RFP-shR-rtTA | addgene partial sequence | sequence record 44657 | T7 5'-TAATACGACTCACTATAGGG-3'
TCAGTCAACAAGGGAAAGACGTCAACAAAAGCAGACCCGGTGGCCGGCCGCATTAGTCTTCCAATTGAAA
AAAGTGATTTAATTTATACCATTTTAATTCAGCTTTGTAAAAATGTATCAAAGAGATAGCAAGGTATTCA
GTTTTAGTAAACAAGATAATTGCTCCTAAAGTAGCCCCTTGAATTCCGAGGCAGTAGGCATGAAGAGCGG
CTTGAAGTTGATGATGCTGACCACCACCACAAACAGGAGGAAGGCGGGGCTCACGAACTTCCAACACAGC
CTCCAGTACAGGCCTGGCTTAAACCCCATCATCTGCTGGATGTCATTGCTGAACCTGTCCACACCATAAA
ACCAGGAAACTCCAATAGCTTCCATAAGCACCGCAAACAGAATGGAGGTGCCTGCTGCAAAGGTGTCCAG
CAGAGTGAGGACATAAATCCCTCCCTTTGTTATGCAAAACAATGCCAGAAGGAAGGTGCTGATGGTGACA
ACACACGTGAAGAGTTTCCGGTGTCGCTTCAGGACCTGGAAGTCATCAGCCAGTCCAGTGATGACTGCTT
CCATGCCTCCCATTGAACTATCTAGCCCCAGAGCCAGGAGCATCAAGAAGAACAGGACGGCCCAGAACGT
GGATCCTGACAGAGTAGAGATGGCTTCTGGATACAGGATAAACACAAGCCCAGCTCCTTCAGTGGCAACA
TCCTCAATATTGACCTTATGTTCATGGGCCATATAACCAAGGATGGAGAAGATGGCAAATCCAGAAATAA
AACTGGTAACACAGTTGATGGTGCTGGTCAGTAGAGCATCCCTGTAACAGTTGTGCAATTATGTACTGCA
ATGCATCAATCACACCAAAAAT
