>Addgene plasmid #35625 | pAAV-Ptet-RFP-shR-rtTA | addgene partial sequence | sequence record 44668 | LNCX 5'-AGCTCGTTTAGTGAACCGTCAGATC-3'
TCAGGAGAACATGCACATGAAGCTGTACATGGAGGGCACCGTGAACAACCACCACTTCAAGTGCACATCC
GAGGGCGAAGGCAAGCCCTACGAGGGCACCCAGACCATGAAGATCAAGGTGGTCGAGGGCGGCCCTCTCC
CCTTCGCCTTCGACATCCTGGCTACCAGCTTCATGTACGGCAGCAAAGCCTTCATCAACCACACCCAGGG
CATCCCCGACTTCTTTAAGCAGTCCTTCCCTGAGGGCTTCACATGGGAGAGAATCACCACATACGAAGAC
GGGGGCGTGCTGACCGCTACCCAGGACACCAGCTTCCAGAACGGCTGCATCATCTACAACGTCAAGATCA
ACGGGGTGAACTTCCCATCCAACGGCCCTGTGATGCAGAAGAAAACACGCGGCTGGGAGGCCAACACCGA
GATGCTGTACCCCGCTGACGGCGGCCTGAGAGGCCACAGCCAGATGGCCCTGAAGCTCGTGGGCGGGGGC
TACCTGCACTGCTCCTTCAAGACCACATACAGATCCAAGAAACCCGCTAAGAACCTCAAGATGCCCGGCT
TCCACTTCGTGGACCACAGACTGGAAAGAATCAAGGAGGCCGACAAAGAGACCTACGTCGAGCAGCACGA
GATGGCTGTGGCCAAGTACTGCGACCTCCCTAGCAAACTGGGGCACAGATAATCGATAGTTTGTTTGAAT
GAGGCTTCAGTACTTTACAGAATCGTTGCCTGCACATCTTGGAAACACTTGCTGGGATTACTTCTTCAGG
TTAACCCAACAGAAGGCTCGAGGTATATTGCTGTTGACAGTGAGCGTGAAGAGCCACAGTGTGGAAGATC
TGCCCTTTCTTCAAAGGAGTGGGCTATGCTGTGAT
